>Addgene plasmid #119999 | pMaCTag-20 | depositor full sequence | sequence record 228023 | pMaCTag-20 sequence 3629 bps
GAACGCGGCCGCCAGCTGAAGCTTCGTACGTCAGGTGGAGGAGGTAGTGGCGGAGGCGGATCCGAAGAAC
TTTTGAGCAAGAATTATCATCTTGAGAACGAAGTGGCTCGTCTTAAGAAAGGTTCTGGCAGTGGAGAAGA
ACTGCTTTCAAAGAATTACCACCTGGAAAATGAGGTAGCTAGACTGAAAAAGGGGAGCGGAAGTGGGGAG
GAGTTGCTGAGCAAAAATTATCATTTGGAGAACGAAGTAGCACGACTAAAGAAAGGGTCCGGATCGGGTG
AGGAGTTACTCTCGAAAAATTATCATCTCGAAAACGAAGTGGCTCGGCTAAAAAAGGGCAGTGGTTCTGG
AGAAGAGCTATTATCTAAAAACTACCACCTCGAAAATGAGGTGGCACGCTTAAAAAAGGGAAGTGGCAGT
GGTGAAGAGCTACTATCCAAGAATTATCATCTTGAGAACGAGGTAGCGCGTTTGAAGAAGGGTTCCGGCT
CAGGAGAGGAACTGCTCTCGAAGAACTATCATCTTGAAAATGAGGTCGCTCGATTAAAAAAGGGATCGGG
CAGTGGTGAGGAACTACTTTCAAAGAATTACCACCTCGAAAACGAAGTAGCTCGATTAAAGAAAGGTTCA
GGGTCGGGTGAAGAATTACTGAGTAAAAATTATCATCTGGAAAATGAGGTAGCGAGACTAAAAAAGGGGA
GTGGTTCTGGCGAAGAGTTGCTATCGAAAAATTATCATCTTGAGAACGAAGTTGCTAGGCTCAAAAAGTG
AACTAGTAACTTGTTTATTGCAGCTTATAATGGTTACAAATAAAGCAATAGCATCACAAATTTCACAAAT
AAAGCATTTTTTTCACTGCATTCTAGTTGTGGTTTGTCCAAACTCATCAATGTATCTTAGTCGATATAAC
TTCGTATAGCATACATTATACGAAGTTATGTCGAGGAGGGCCTATTTCCCATGATTCCTTCATATTTGCA
TATACGATACAAGGCTGTTAGAGAGATAATTGGAATTAATTTGACTGTAAACACAAAGATATTAGTACAA
AATACGTGACGTAGAAAGTAATAATTTCTTGGGTAGTTTGCAGTTTTAAAATTATGTTTTAAAATGGACT
ATCATATGCTTACCGTAACTTGAAAGTATTTCGATTTCTTGGCTTTATATATCTTGTGGAAAGGACGAAA
CACCGATAACTTCGTATAGCATACATTATACGAAGTTATGGTACCGATGCAGCTAGCCCGCGGATCTGCC
GGTCTCCCTATAGTGAGTCGTATTAATTTCGATAAGCCAGGTTAACCTGCATTAATGAATCGGCCAACGC
GCGGGGAGAGGCGGTTTGCGTATTGGGCGCTCTTCCGCTTCCTCGCTCACTGACTCGCTGCGCTCGGTCG
TTCGGCTGCGGCGAGCGGTATCAGCTCACTCAAAGGCGGTAATACGGTTATCCACAGAATCAGGGGATAA
CGCAGGAAAGAACATGTGAGCAAAAGGCCAGCAAAAGGCCAGGAACCGTAAAAAGGCCGCGTTGCTGGCG
TTTTTCCATAGGCTCCGCCCCCCTGACGAGCATCACAAAAATCGACGCTCAAGTCAGAGGTGGCGAAACC
CGACAGGACTATAAAGATACCAGGCGTTTCCCCCTGGAAGCTCCCTCGTGCGCTCTCCTGTTCCGACCCT
GCCGCTTACCGGATACCTGTCCGCCTTTCTCCCTTCGGGAAGCGTGGCGCTTTCTCAATGCTCACGCTGT
AGGTATCTCAGTTCGGTGTAGGTCGTTCGCTCCAAGCTGGGCTGTGTGCACGAACCCCCCGTTCAGCCCG
ACCGCTGCGCCTTATCCGGTAACTATCGTCTTGAGTCCAACCCGGTAAGACACGACTTATCGCCACTGGC
AGCAGCCACTGGTAACAGGATTAGCAGAGCGAGGTATGTAGGCGGTGCTACAGAGTTCTTGAAGTGGTGG
CCTAACTACGGCTACACTAGAAGGACAGTATTTGGTATCTGCGCTCTGCTGAAGCCAGTTACCTTCGGAA
AAAGAGTTGGTAGCTCTTGATCCGGCAAACAAACCACCGCTGGTAGCGGTGGTTTTTTTGTTTGCAAGCA
GCAGATTACGCGCAGAAAAAAAGGATCTCAAGAAGATCCTTTGATCTTTTCTACGGGGTCTGACGCTCAG
TGGAACGAAAACTCACGTTAAGGGATTTTGGTCATGAGATTATCAAAAAGGATCTTCACCTAGATCCTTT
TAAATTAAAAATGAAGTTTTAAATCAATCTAAAGTATATATGAGTAAACTTGGTCTGACAGTTACCAATG
CTTAATCAGTGAGGCACCTATCTCAGCGATCTGTCTATTTCGTTCATCCATAGTTGCCTGACTCCCCGTC
GTGTAGATAACTACGATACGGGAGGGCTTACCATCTGGCCCCAGTGCTGCAATGATACCGCGAGACCCAC
GCTCACCGGCTCCAGATTTATCAGCAATAAACCAGCCAGCCGGAAGGGCCGAGCGCAGAAGTGGTCCTGC
AACTTTATCCGCCTCCATCCAGTCTATTAATTGTTGCCGGGAAGCTAGAGTAAGTAGTTCGCCAGTTAAT
AGTTTGCGCAACGTTGTTGCCATTGCTACAGGCATCGTGGTGTCACGCTCGTCGTTTGGTATGGCTTCAT
TCAGCTCCGGTTCCCAACGATCAAGGCGAGTTACATGATCCCCCATGTTGTGCAAAAAAGCGGTTAGCTC
CTTCGGTCCTCCGATCGTTGTCAGAAGTAAGTTGGCCGCAGTGTTATCACTCATGGTTATGGCAGCACTG
CATAATTCTCTTACTGTCATGCCATCCGTAAGATGCTTTTCTGTGACTGGTGAGTACTCAACCAAGTCAT
TCTGAGAATAGTGTATGCGGCGACCGAGTTGCTCTTGCCCGGCGTCAATACGGGATAATACCGCGCCACA
TAGCAGAACTTTAAAAGTGCTCATCATTGGAAAACGTTCTTCGGGGCGAAAACTCTCAAGGATCTTACCG
CTGTTGAGATCCAGTTCGATGTAACCCACTCGTGCACCCAACTGATCTTCAGCATCTTTTACTTTCACCA
GCGTTTCTGGGTGAGCAAAAACAGGAAGGCAAAATGCCGCAAAAAAGGGAATAAGGGCGACACGGAAATG
TTGAATACTCATACTCTTCCTTTTTCAATATTATTGAAGCATTTATCAGGGTTATTGTCTCATGAGCGGA
TACATATTTGAATGTATTTAGAAAAATAAACAAATAGGGGTTCCGCGCACATTTCCCCGAAAAGTGCCAC
CTGACGTCTAAGAAACCATTATTATCATGACATTAACCTATAAAAATAGGCGTATCACGAGGCCCTTTCG
TCTCGCGCGTTTCGGTGATGACGGTGAAAACCTCTGACACATGCAGCTCCCGGAGACGGTCACAGCTTGT
CTGTAAGCGGATGCCGGGAGCAGACAAGCCCGTCAGGGCGCGTCAGCGGGTGTTGGCGGGTGTCGGGGCT
GGCTTAACTATGCGGCATCAGAGCAGATTGTACTGAGAGTGCACCATATGGACATATTGTCGTTAGAACG
CGGCTACAATTAATACATAACCTTATGTATCATACACATACGATTTAGGTGACACTATA
Features (pLannotate 1.2.2; 15 found; start..end, strand, type, name):
     64..120     +  CDS            GCN4_v4: GCN4 peptide optimized to improve solubility while preserving binding to an scFv-GFP fusion protein (Tanenbaum et al., 2014)
    438..461     +  CDS            GCN4_v4 (fragment): GCN4 peptide optimized to improve solubility while preserving binding to an scFv-GFP fusion protein (Tanenbaum et al., 2014)
    730..752     +  CDS            GCN4_v4 (fragment): GCN4 peptide optimized to improve solubility while preserving binding to an scFv-GFP fusion protein (Tanenbaum et al., 2014)
    778..899     +  polyA_signal   SV40 poly(A) signal: SV40 polyadenylation signal
    906..939     +  protein_bind   loxP: Cre-mediated recombination occurs in the 8-bp core sequence (GCATACAT). Cre recombinase
    946..1186    +  promoter       U6 promoter: RNA polymerase III promoter for human U6 snRNA
   1196..1229    +  protein_bind   loxP: Cre-mediated recombination occurs in the 8-bp core sequence (GCATACAT). Cre recombinase
   1267..1285    -  promoter       T7 promoter: promoter for bacteriophage T7 RNA polymerase
   1307..1360    -  CDS            lacI (fragment): lac repressor; lacI; The lac repressor binds to the lac operator to inhibit transcription in E. coli. This inhibition can be relieved by adding lactose or isopropyl-β-D-thiogalactopyranoside (IPTG).
   1543..2131    -  rep_origin     ori: high-copy-number ColE1/pMB1/pBR322/pUC origin of replication
   2302..3162    -  CDS            AmpR: β-lactamase; bla; confers resistance to ampicillin, carbenicillin, and related antibiotics
   3163..3267    -  promoter       AmpR promoter: bla
   3362..3397    +  CDS            rop (fragment): Rop protein, which maintains plasmids at low copy number; rop
   3499..3550    +  misc_feature   bom (fragment): basis of mobility region from pBR322
   3613..2       +  promoter       SP6 promoter (across the origin): promoter for bacteriophage SP6 RNA polymerase
