>Addgene plasmid #119999 | pMaCTag-20 | addgene full sequence | sequence record 232598 | Addgene NGS Result
ATTTAGGTGACACTATAGAACGCGGCCGCCAGCTGAAGCTTCGTACGTCAGGTGGAGGAGGTAGTGGCGG
AGGCGGATCCGAAGAACTTTTGAGCAAGAATTATCATCTTGAGAACGAAGTGGCTCGTCTTAAGAAAGGT
TCTGGCAGTGGAGAAGAACTGCTTTCAAAGAATTACCACCTGGAAAATGAGGTAGCTAGACTGAAAAAGG
GGAGCGGAAGTGGGGAGGAGTTGCTGAGCAAAAATTATCATTTGGAGAACGAAGTAGCACGACTAAAGAA
AGGGTCCGGATCGGGTGAGGAGTTACTCTCGAAAAATTATCATCTCGAAAACGAAGTGGCTCGGCTAAAA
AAGGGCAGTGGTTCTGGAGAAGAGCTATTATCTAAAAACTACCACCTCGAAAATGAGGTGGCACGCTTAA
AAAAGGGAAGTGGCAGTGGTGAAGAGCTACTATCCAAGAATTATCATCTTGAGAACGAGGTAGCGCGTTT
GAAGAAGGGTTCCGGCTCAGGAGAGGAACTGCTCTCGAAGAACTATCATCTTGAAAATGAGGTCGCTCGA
TTAAAAAAGGGATCGGGCAGTGGTGAGGAACTACTTTCAAAGAATTACCACCTCGAAAACGAAGTAGCTC
GATTAAAGAAAGGTTCAGGGTCGGGTGAAGAATTACTGAGTAAAAATTATCATCTGGAAAATGAGGTAGC
GAGACTAAAAAAGGGGAGTGGTTCTGGCGAAGAGTTGCTATCGAAAAATTATCATCTTGAGAACGAAGTT
GCTAGGCTCAAAAAGTGAACTAGTAACTTGTTTATTGCAGCTTATAATGGTTACAAATAAAGCAATAGCA
TCACAAATTTCACAAATAAAGCATTTTTTTCACTGCATTCTAGTTGTGGTTTGTCCAAACTCATCAATGT
ATCTTAGTCGATATAACTTCGTATAGCATACATTATACGAAGTTATGTCGAGGAGGGCCTATTTCCCATG
ATTCCTTCATATTTGCATATACGATACAAGGCTGTTAGAGAGATAATTGGAATTAATTTGACTGTAAACA
CAAAGATATTAGTACAAAATACGTGACGTAGAAAGTAATAATTTCTTGGGTAGTTTGCAGTTTTAAAATT
ATGTTTTAAAATGGACTATCATATGCTTACCGTAACTTGAAAGTATTTCGATTTCTTGGCTTTATATATC
TTGTGGAAAGGACGAAACACCGATAACTTCGTATAGCATACATTATACGAAGTTATGGTACCGATGCAGC
TAGCCCGCGGATCTGCCGGTCTCCCTATAGTGAGTCGTATTAATTTCGATAAGCCAGGTTAACCTGCATT
AATGAATCGGCCAACGCGCGGGGAGAGGCGGTTTGCGTATTGGGCGCTCTTCCGCTTCCTCGCTCACTGA
CTCGCTGCGCTCGGTCGTTCGGCTGCGGCGAGCGGTATCAGCTCACTCAAAGGCGGTAATACGGTTATCC
ACAGAATCAGGGGATAACGCAGGAAAGAACATGTGAGCAAAAGGCCAGCAAAAGGCCAGGAACCGTAAAA
AGGCCGCGTTGCTGGCGTTTTTCCATAGGCTCCGCCCCCCTGACGAGCATCACAAAAATCGACGCTCAAG
TCAGAGGTGGCGAAACCCGACAGGACTATAAAGATACCAGGCGTTTCCCCCTGGAAGCTCCCTCGTGCGC
TCTCCTGTTCCGACCCTGCCGCTTACCGGATACCTGTCCGCCTTTCTCCCTTCGGGAAGCGTGGCGCTTT
CTCATAGCTCACGCTGTAGGTATCTCAGTTCGGTGTAGGTCGTTCGCTCCAAGCTGGGCTGTGTGCACGA
ACCCCCCGTTCAGCCCGACCGCTGCGCCTTATCCGGTAACTATCGTCTTGAGTCCAACCCGGTAAGACAC
GACTTATCGCCACTGGCAGCAGCCACTGGTAACAGGATTAGCAGAGCGAGGTATGTAGGCGGTGCTACAG
AGTTCTTGAAGTGGTGGCCTAACTACGGCTACACTAGAAGAACAGTATTTGGTATCTGCGCTCTGCTGAA
GCCAGTTACCTTCGGAAAAAGAGTTGGTAGCTCTTGATCCGGCAAACAAACCACCGCTGGTAGCGGTGGT
TTTTTTGTTTGCAAGCAGCAGATTACGCGCAGAAAAAAAGGATCTCAAGAAGATCCTTTGATCTTTTCTA
CGGGGTCTGACGCTCAGTGGAACGAAAACTCACGTTAAGGGATTTTGGTCATGAGATTATCAAAAAGGAT
CTTCACCTAGATCCTTTTAAATTAAAAATGAAGTTTTAAATCAATCTAAAGTATATATGAGTAAACTTGG
TCTGACAGTTACCAATGCTTAATCAGTGAGGCACCTATCTCAGCGATCTGTCTATTTCGTTCATCCATAG
TTGCCTGACTCCCCGTCGTGTAGATAACTACGATACGGGAGGGCTTACCATCTGGCCCCAGTGCTGCAAT
GATACCGCGAGACCCACGCTCACCGGCTCCAGATTTATCAGCAATAAACCAGCCAGCCGGAAGGGCCGAG
CGCAGAAGTGGTCCTGCAACTTTATCCGCCTCCATCCAGTCTATTAATTGTTGCCGGGAAGCTAGAGTAA
GTAGTTCGCCAGTTAATAGTTTGCGCAACGTTGTTGCCATTGCTACAGGCATCGTGGTGTCACGCTCGTC
GTTTGGTATGGCTTCATTCAGCTCCGGTTCCCAACGATCAAGGCGAGTTACATGATCCCCCATGTTGTGC
AAAAAAGCGGTTAGCTCCTTCGGTCCTCCGATCGTTGTCAGAAGTAAGTTGGCCGCAGTGTTATCACTCA
TGGTTATGGCAGCACTGCATAATTCTCTTACTGTCATGCCATCCGTAAGATGCTTTTCTGTGACTGGTGA
GTACTCAACCAAGTCATTCTGAGAATAGTGTATGCGGCGACCGAGTTGCTCTTGCCCGGCGTCAATACGG
GATAATACCGCGCCACATAGCAGAACTTTAAAAGTGCTCATCATTGGAAAACGTTCTTCGGGGCGAAAAC
TCTCAAGGATCTTACCGCTGTTGAGATCCAGTTCGATGTAACCCACTCGTGCACCCAACTGATCTTCAGC
ATCTTTTACTTTCACCAGCGTTTCTGGGTGAGCAAAAACAGGAAGGCAAAATGCCGCAAAAAAGGGAATA
AGGGCGACACGGAAATGTTGAATACTCATACTCTTCCTTTTTCAATATTATTGAAGCATTTATCAGGGTT
ATTGTCTCATGAGCGGATACATATTTGAATGTATTTAGAAAAATAAACAAATAGGGGTTCCGCGCACATT
TCCCCGAAAAGTGCCACCTGACGTCTAAGAAACCATTATTATCATGACATTAACCTATAAAAATAGGCGT
ATCACGAGGCCCTTTCGTCTCGCGCGTTTCGGTGATGACGGTGAAAACCTCTGACACATGCAGCTCCCGG
AGACGGTCACAGCTTGTCTGTAAGCGGATGCCGGGAGCAGACAAGCCCGTCAGGGCGCGTCAGCGGGTGT
TGGCGGGTGTCGGGGCTGGCTTAACTATGCGGCATCAGAGCAGATTGTACTGAGAGTGCACCATATGGAC
ATATTGTCGTTAGAACGCGGCTACAATTAATACATAACCTTATGTATCATACACATACG
Features (pLannotate 1.2.2; 15 found; start..end, strand, type, name):
      1..19      +  promoter       SP6 promoter: promoter for bacteriophage SP6 RNA polymerase
     81..137     +  CDS            GCN4_v4: GCN4 peptide optimized to improve solubility while preserving binding to an scFv-GFP fusion protein (Tanenbaum et al., 2014)
    455..478     +  CDS            GCN4_v4 (fragment): GCN4 peptide optimized to improve solubility while preserving binding to an scFv-GFP fusion protein (Tanenbaum et al., 2014)
    747..769     +  CDS            GCN4_v4 (fragment): GCN4 peptide optimized to improve solubility while preserving binding to an scFv-GFP fusion protein (Tanenbaum et al., 2014)
    795..916     +  polyA_signal   SV40 poly(A) signal: SV40 polyadenylation signal
    923..956     +  protein_bind   loxP: Cre-mediated recombination occurs in the 8-bp core sequence (GCATACAT). Cre recombinase
    963..1203    +  promoter       U6 promoter: RNA polymerase III promoter for human U6 snRNA
   1213..1246    +  protein_bind   loxP: Cre-mediated recombination occurs in the 8-bp core sequence (GCATACAT). Cre recombinase
   1284..1302    -  promoter       T7 promoter: promoter for bacteriophage T7 RNA polymerase
   1324..1377    -  CDS            lacI (fragment): lac repressor; lacI; The lac repressor binds to the lac operator to inhibit transcription in E. coli. This inhibition can be relieved by adding lactose or isopropyl-β-D-thiogalactopyranoside (IPTG).
   1560..2148    -  rep_origin     ori: high-copy-number ColE1/pMB1/pBR322/pUC origin of replication
   2319..3179    -  CDS            AmpR: β-lactamase; bla; confers resistance to ampicillin, carbenicillin, and related antibiotics
   3180..3284    -  promoter       AmpR promoter: bla
   3379..3414    +  CDS            rop (fragment): Rop protein, which maintains plasmids at low copy number; rop
   3516..3567    +  misc_feature   bom (fragment): basis of mobility region from pBR322
