[The description below was written by a language model from this plasmid's Addgene catalogue record and pLannotate feature annotations shown in this document.]
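Description:
pMaCTag-20 is a 3,629 bp PCR-template plasmid built on the pFA6a backbone, designed for CRISPR-Cas12a-assisted C-terminal tagging of endogenous mammalian genes rather than for direct expression. It is propagated in E. coli as a high-copy plasmid through a ColE1/pUC-type origin and selected with ampicillin via the AmpR (β-lactamase) cassette. Short rop, bom and lacI fragments are backbone remnants, and SP6 and T7 promoters flank the cassette region, mainly providing convenient priming sites.

The payload is a promoterless 10xSunTag module cloned between BamHI and SpeI. It is an array of GCN4_v4 peptide epitopes, the solubility-optimised version recognised by an scFv-GFP fusion. The annotation software detected only one full repeat and two fragments, probably because of the repetitive sequence, but the region spans roughly the expected array. The tag is followed by an SV40 polyadenylation signal, then a human U6 RNA polymerase III promoter flanked by two loxP sites. No mammalian selection marker is present, consistent with the "without selection" designation.

In use, the cassette is amplified with two gene-specific tagging oligos, M1 and M2. In the PCR tagging scheme these supply homology arms for the target locus, and the oligo downstream of the U6 promoter is understood to add the Cas12a crRNA sequence, so the PCR product both encodes the guide and serves as the repair donor. Integration fuses the SunTag array in frame to the C terminus of the target protein under its native promoter, allowing signal amplification by recruiting multiple scFv-GFP molecules. The loxP sites would permit Cre-mediated excision of the U6 element afterwards. The two sequence records carry the same features and differ only in their numbering start point.
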