Addgene plasmid #119999: pMaCTag-20
Purpose: Template for C-terminal PCR tagging of mammalian genes (without selection) with 10xSuntag
Depositing lab: Michael Knop. Depositing organization: Universitaet Heidelberg. Publication: CRISPR-Cas12a-assisted PCR tagging of mammalian genes. Fueller J, Herbst K, Meurer M, Gubicza K, Kurtulmus B, Knopf JD, Kirrmaier D, Buchmuller BC, Pereira G, Lemberg MK, Knop M. J Cell Biol. 2020 Jun 1;219(6). pii: 151766. doi: 10.1083/jcb.201910210. PubMed 32406907.
Backbone
  Vector backbone: pFA6a
  Backbone size w/o insert (bp): 2412
  Vector type: PCR Template
Growth in bacteria
  Bacterial resistance: Ampicillin, 100 μg/mL
  Growth temperature: 37°C
  Growth strain: DH5alpha
  Copy number: High Copy
Gene/Insert
  Gene/Insert name: 10xSuntag
  Species: H. sapiens (human)
  Promoter: None
  Tag / fusion protein: 10xSuntag (C terminal on backbone)
  Cloning method: Restriction Enzyme; 5′ cloning site BamHI (not destroyed); 3′ cloning site SpeI (not destroyed)
  Sequencing primers: 5′ SP6; 3′ AAACCACAACTAGAATGCAGTG
Terms and licenses: Academic/Nonprofit Terms; Industry Terms: Not Available to Industry
Depositor comments: Template plasmid for C-terminal PCR tagging of mammalian genes. For M1 and M2 tagging oligo design please visit www.pcr-tagging.com Please visit https://www.biorxiv.org/content/early/2018/11/20/473876 for BioRxiv preprint
How to cite: pMaCTag-20 was a gift from Michael Knop (Addgene plasmid # 119999 ; http://n2t.net/addgene:119999 ; RRID:Addgene_119999)
